>Addgene plasmid #204019 | pUCmini-NFKB1-PGK-tdTomato | addgene full sequence | sequence record 420419 | Addgene NGS Result
CCAATGATGCGGCCGCCCTGCCTTCTTCCTTTGATTTCCATCAACCACCAGTTTCTTTCTCATCAATCAT
TTACCCAGCTTTTGTGACCAAGAATTTTGATGAGGATGCAGAGGAAGGCATGTTCTTGGTTAATAGGAAA
GGAGGCTTCATGACAACACAGCATCCTCTAAGATGTGTTGCTCCAACTTTCACAATACATATTGTGTTTT
AAGTGGCCTGCTTCTTGGAGTGTATCTTCCCACTACACAAAACAACCACCATTAACATTTTCATTTACTT
CCACCCTGTCATTTGTTCATCACATACTTTTAAAAACAGGGCTGTAATCATGTATATACATATATGAATA
ACTTTATATTGTACTTTTTATACTTACTGGCTTATCATAAACATGTTTCCATGTTGCTGGAGAGTCAGAT
ATGCTAACTTTTGGAATGTGCTTCTTATATAGATCTGCAACTGAATTCCCACGGGGTTGGGGTTGCGCCT
TTTCCAAGGCAGCCCTGGGTTTGCGCAGGGACGCGGCTGCTCTGGGCGTGGTTCCGGGAAACGCAGCGGC
GCCGACCCTGGGTCTCGCACATTCTTCACGTCCGTTCGCAGCGTCACCCGGATCTTCGCCGCTACCCTTG
TGGGCCCCCCGGCGACGCTTCCTGCTCCGCCCCTAAGTCGGGAAGGTTCCTTGCGGTTCGCGGCGTGCCG
GACGTGACAAACGGAAGCCGCACGTCTCACTAGTACCCTCGCAGACGGACAGCGCCAGGGAGCAATGGCA
GCGCGCCGACCGCGATGGGCTGTGGCCAATAGCGGCTGCTCAGCGGGGCGCGCCGAGAGCAGCGGCCGGG
AAGGGGCGGTGCGGGAGGCGGGGTGTGGGGCGGTAGTGTGGGCCCTGTTCCTGCCCGCGCGGTGTTCCGC
ATTCTGCAAGCCTCCGGAGCGCACGTCGGCAGTCGGCTCCCTCGTTGACCGAATCACCGACCTCTCTCCC
CAGGGGGATCCACCGGTCGCCACCATGGTGAGCAAGGGCGAGGAGGTCATCAAAGAGTTCATGCGCTTCA
AGGTGCGCATGGAGGGCTCCATGAACGGCCACGAGTTCGAGATCGAGGGCGAGGGCGAGGGCCGCCCCTA
CGAGGGCACCCAGACCGCCAAGCTGAAGGTGACCAAGGGCGGCCCCCTGCCCTTCGCCTGGGACATCCTG
TCCCCCCAGTTCATGTACGGCTCCAAGGCGTACGTGAAGCACCCCGCCGACATCCCCGATTACAAGAAGC
TGTCCTTCCCCGAGGGCTTCAAGTGGGAGCGCGTGATGAACTTCGAGGACGGCGGTCTGGTGACCGTGAC
CCAGGACTCCTCCCTGCAGGACGGCACGCTGATCTACAAGGTGAAGATGCGCGGCACCAACTTCCCCCCC
GACGGCCCCGTAATGCAGAAGAAGACCATGGGCTGGGAGGCCTCCACCGAGCGCCTGTACCCCCGCGACG
GCGTGCTGAAGGGCGAGATCCACCAGGCCCTGAAGCTGAAGGACGGCGGCCACTACCTGGTGGAGTTCAA
GACCATCTACATGGCCAAGAAGCCCGTGCAACTGCCCGGCTACTACTACGTGGACACCAAGCTGGACATC
ACCTCCCACAACGAGGACTACACCATCGTGGAACAGTACGAGCGCTCCGAGGGCCGCCACCACCTGTTCC
TGGGGCATGGCACCGGCAGCACCGGCAGCGGCAGCTCCGGCACCGCCTCCTCCGAGGACAACAACATGGC
CGTCATCAAAGAGTTCATGCGCTTCAAGGTGCGCATGGAGGGCTCCATGAACGGCCACGAGTTCGAGATC
GAGGGCGAGGGCGAGGGCCGCCCCTACGAGGGCACCCAGACCGCCAAGCTGAAGGTGACCAAGGGCGGCC
CCCTGCCCTTCGCCTGGGACATCCTGTCCCCCCAGTTCATGTACGGCTCCAAGGCGTACGTGAAGCACCC
CGCCGACATCCCCGATTACAAGAAGCTGTCCTTCCCCGAGGGCTTCAAGTGGGAGCGCGTGATGAACTTC
GAGGACGGCGGTCTGGTGACCGTGACCCAGGACTCCTCCCTGCAGGACGGCACGCTGATCTACAAGGTGA
AGATGCGCGGCACCAACTTCCCCCCCGACGGCCCCGTAATGCAGAAGAAGACCATGGGCTGGGAGGCCTC
CACCGAGCGCCTGTACCCCCGCGACGGCGTGCTGAAGGGCGAGATCCACCAGGCCCTGAAGCTGAAGGAC
GGCGGCCACTACCTGGTGGAGTTCAAGACCATCTACATGGCCAAGAAGCCCGTGCAACTGCCCGGCTACT
ACTACGTGGACACCAAGCTGGACATCACCTCCCACAACGAGGACTACACCATCGTGGAACAGTACGAGCG
CTCCGAGGGCCGCCACCACCTGTTCCTGTACGGCATGGACGAGCTGTACAAGTAGGTCGACCTGTGCCTT
CTAGTTGCCAGCCATCTGTTGTTTGCCCCTCCCCCGTGCCTTCCTTGACCCTGGAAGGTGCCACTCCCAC
TGTCCTTTCCTAATAAAATGAGGAAATTGCATCATGTCGGACCAGCAAAGGTTATTGTTCAGTTGGTCAC
AAATGGAAAAAATATCCACCTGCATGCCCACAGCCTGGTGGGAAAACACTGTGAGGATGGGATCTGCACT
GTAACTGCTGGACCCAAGGACATGGTGGTCGGGTAAGTAGGGGTATATGATGCTGTGGAAGGTAGGAACA
GATAGAATATGGGATGCAGGAACTTAGAATGAACAGGCCCCTTTCATTAGGGACCTTTCTGAGACCCTCA
GATGACCTCAAAAAACTGTGTAAACTTGTGCTTTCATTTGGACTCCAGGAAGTAAGGTGACCACATGTCT
GGATTTGCTTGAGACAGCCCGGTTTGCCCCTGACCTAATTGTTTATAGCACCCTCTTCTACTCTTAAAGG
TGGCCCAATTTGGATGATCACTTATATGTGGTCACTTGACCTACAAGGTATTTGTGCCACGCGGCCGCAT
CGGAAAGAACATGTGAGCAAAAGGCCAGCAAAAGGCCAGGAACCGTAAAAAGGCCGCGTTGCTGGCGTTT
TTCCATAGGCTCCGCCCCCCTGACGAGCATCACAAAAATCGACGCTCAAGTCAGAGGTGGCGAAACCCGA
CAGGACTATAAAGATACCAGGCGTTTCCCCCTGGAAGCTCCCTCGTGCGCTCTCCTGTTCCGACCCTGCC
GCTTACCGGATACCTGTCCGCCTTTCTCCCTTCGGGAAGCGTGGCGCTTTCTCATAGCTCACGCTGTAGG
TATCTCAGTTCGGTGTAGGTCGTTCGCTCCAAGCTGGGCTGTGTGCACGAACCCCCCGTTCAGCCCGACC
GCTGCGCCTTATCCGGTAACTATCGTCTTGAGTCCAACCCGGTAAGACACGACTTATCGCCACTGGCAGC
AGCCACTGGTAACAGGATTAGCAGAGCGAGGTATGTAGGCGGTGCTACAGAGTTCTTGAAGTGGTGGCCT
AACTACGGCTACACTAGAAGAACAGTATTTGGTATCTGCGCTCTGCTGAAGCCAGTTACCTTCGGAAAAA
GAGTTGGTAGCTCTTGATCCGGCAAACAAACCACCGCTGGTAGCGGTGGTTTTTTTGTTTGCAAGCAGCA
GATTACGCGCAGAAAAAAAGGATCTCAAGAAGATCCTTTGATCTTTTCTACGGGGTCTGACGCTCAGTGG
AACGAAAACTCACGTTAAGGGATTTTGGTCATGAGATTATCAAAAAGGATCTTCACCTAGATCCTTTTAA
ATTAAAAATGAAGTTTTAAATCAATCTAAAGTATATATGAGTAAACTTGGTCTGACAGTTACCAATGCTT
AATCAGTGAGGCACCTATCTCAGCGATCTGTCTATTTCGTTCATCCATAGTTGCCTGACTCCCCGTCGTG
TAGATAACTACGATACGGGAGGGCTTACCATCTGGCCCCAGTGCTGCAATGATACCGCGAGACCCACGCT
CACCGGCTCCAGATTTATCAGCAATAAACCAGCCAGCCGGAAGGGCCGAGCGCAGAAGTGGTCCTGCAAC
TTTATCCGCCTCCATCCAGTCTATTAATTGTTGCCGGGAAGCTAGAGTAAGTAGTTCGCCAGTTAATAGT
TTGCGCAACGTTGTTGCCATTGCTACAGGCATCGTGGTGTCACGCTCGTCGTTTGGTATGGCTTCATTCA
GCTCCGGTTCCCAACGATCAAGGCGAGTTACATGATCCCCCATGTTGTGCAAAAAAGCGGTTAGCTCCTT
CGGTCCTCCGATCGTTGTCAGAAGTAAGTTGGCCGCAGTGTTATCACTCATGGTTATGGCAGCACTGCAT
AATTCTCTTACTGTCATGCCATCCGTAAGATGCTTTTCTGTGACTGGTGAGTACTCAACCAAGTCATTCT
GAGAATAGTGTATGCGGCGACCGAGTTGCTCTTGCCCGGCGTCAATACGGGATAATACCGCGCCACATAG
CAGAACTTTAAAAGTGCTCATCATTGGAAAACGTTCTTCGGGGCGAAAACTCTCAAGGATCTTACCGCTG
TTGAGATCCAGTTCGATGTAACCCACTCGTGCACCCAACTGATCTTCAGCATCTTTTACTTTCACCAGCG
TTTCTGGGTGAGCAAAAACAGGAAGGCAAAATGCCGCAAAAAAGGGAATAAGGGCGACACGGAAATGTTG
AATACTCATACTCTTCCTTTTTCAATATTATTGAAGCATTTATCAGGGTTATTGTCTCATGAGCGGATAC
ATATTTGAATGTATTTAGAAAAATAAACAAATAGGGGTTCCGCGCACATTTCCCCGAAAAGTGCCACCTG
ACGTC
Features (pLannotate 1.2.2; 6 found; start..end, strand, type, name):
    473..983     +  promoter       hPGK promoter: human phosphoglycerate kinase 1 promoter
   1005..2435    +  CDS            tdTomato: tandem dimeric (pseudo-monomeric) derivative of DsRed (Shaner et al., 2004) mammalian codon-optimized
   2442..2553    +  polyA_signal   bGH poly(A) signal: bovine growth hormone polyadenylation signal
   3080..3668    -  rep_origin     ori: high-copy-number ColE1/pMB1/pBR322/pUC origin of replication
   3839..4699    -  CDS            AmpR: β-lactamase; bla; confers resistance to ampicillin, carbenicillin, and related antibiotics
   4700..4804    -  promoter       AmpR promoter: bla
