[The description below was written by a language model from this plasmid's Addgene catalogue record and pLannotate feature annotations shown in this document.]
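Description:
pUCmini-NFKB1-PGK-tdTomato is a small (about 4.8 kb) bacterial plasmid built on the pUC-mini backbone and catalogued as a mammalian expression/CRISPR vector. It serves as a homologous donor template for knocking out NFKB1 while marking edited cells with a red fluorescent reporter. It is propagated in E. coli through a high-copy ColE1/pUC-type origin of replication and selected with ampicillin through a β-lactamase gene driven by its native bla promoter. No mammalian selection marker or mammalian episomal origin is annotated, which fits its role as a transient repair template rather than a stably maintained vector.

The payload is a self-contained reporter cassette: the human phosphoglycerate kinase 1 (PGK) promoter, a constitutive promoter active in many mammalian cell types, drives a mammalian codon-optimized tdTomato, the tandem-dimer DsRed derivative, followed by the bovine growth hormone polyadenylation signal. The record indicates the insert was cloned by restriction enzymes between BamHI and SalI sites. The feature table does not annotate any NFKB1 homology arms. Unannotated stretches of a few hundred bases lie upstream of the PGK promoter and downstream of the poly(A) signal, and these are the likely locations of the NFKB1-derived flanking sequences, but their extent and the targeted region of the gene are not stated.

In use, a nuclease-induced break at NFKB1 would be repaired by homology-directed repair from this template, inserting the PGK-tdTomato cassette to disrupt the gene and allowing edited cells to be identified or sorted by red fluorescence. The plasmid carries no Cas9 or guide RNA. The associated publication concerns non-canonical NF-κB signalling in the FOXP3-dependent regulatory T cell program.
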