Addgene plasmid #204019: pUCmini-NFKB1-PGK-tdTomato
Purpose: Homologous donor template for NFKB1 knockout expressing tdTomato
Depositing lab: Yohei Sato. Depositing organization: Jikei University. Publication: Non-canonical NFKB signaling endows suppressive function through FOXP3-dependent regulatory T cell program. Sato Y, Osada E, Manome Y. Heliyon. 2023 Nov 26;9(12):e22911. doi: 10.1016/j.heliyon.2023.e22911. eCollection 2023 Dec. PubMed 38125410.
Backbone
  Vector backbone: pUC-mini
  Vector type: Mammalian Expression, CRISPR
Growth in bacteria
  Bacterial resistance: Ampicillin, 100 μg/mL
  Growth temperature: 37°C
  Growth strain: DH5alpha
  Copy number: Unknown
Gene/Insert
  Gene/Insert name: tdTomato
  Promoter: PGK
  Cloning method: Restriction Enzyme; 5′ cloning site BamHI (unknown if destroyed); 3′ cloning site SalI (unknown if destroyed)
  Sequencing primers: 5′ atggtgagcaagggcgaggaggtc
Terms and licenses: Academic/Nonprofit Terms; Industry Terms: Not Available to Industry
How to cite: pUCmini-NFKB1-PGK-tdTomato was a gift from Yohei Sato (Addgene plasmid # 204019 ; http://n2t.net/addgene:204019 ; RRID:Addgene_204019)
